Addgene plasmid #113981: pOGG006
Purpose: Golden Gate Level 2 cloning site, position 1 module for vector construction
Depositing lab: Philip Poole. Depositing organization: University of Oxford. Publication: A Bacterial Expression Vector Archive (BEVA) for Flexible Modular Assembly of Golden Gate-Compatible Vectors. Geddes BA, Mendoza-Suarez MA, Poole PS. Front Microbiol. 2019 Jan 14;9:3345. doi: 10.3389/fmicb.2018.03345. eCollection 2018. PubMed 30692983.
Backbone
  Vector backbone: pLVC-P1-GG
  Vector type: Bacterial Expression
Growth in bacteria
  Bacterial resistance: Spectinomycin, 50 μg/mL
  Growth temperature: 37°C
  Growth strain: DH5alpha
  Copy number: High Copy
Gene/Insert
  Gene/Insert name: Level 2 golden gate cloning vector
  Species: Synthetic
  Mutation: Domesticated for Golden Gate cloning
  Cloning method: Unknown
Terms and licenses: Academic/Nonprofit Terms; Industry Terms: Not Available to Industry
Depositor comments: pLVC-P1-GG cloning site Lv2. Backbone from Invitrogen for synthesised parts. Please visit https://www.biorxiv.org/content/early/2018/08/16/392423 for bioRxiv preprint.
How to cite: pOGG006 was a gift from Philip Poole (Addgene plasmid # 113981 ; http://n2t.net/addgene:113981 ; RRID:Addgene_113981)
