[The description below was written by a language model from this plasmid's Addgene catalogue record and pLannotate feature annotations shown in this document.]
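Description:
pOGG006 is a part-donor plasmid from the Bacterial Expression Vector Archive (BEVA), a modular Golden Gate system for building custom bacterial vectors from interchangeable pieces. It supplies the "position 1" module, which in this case is a Level 2 Golden Gate cloning site. The synthetic insert is recorded as domesticated for Golden Gate cloning, meaning that internal recognition sites for the Type IIS assembly enzymes were removed. It is carried in pLVC-P1-GG, a commercial backbone used for delivering synthesised parts. The plasmid is maintained in E. coli at high copy through a ColE1/pUC-type origin. Selection is with spectinomycin via the aadA adenylyltransferase gene, which appears to be driven by an upstream AmpR (bla) promoter.

The sequenced record is 8,270 nt, and most of it is a cluster of carotenoid biosynthesis genes in a single orientation: crtE, crtW, crtY, crtI and crtB. These match Pantoea ananatis enzymes, except crtW, which matches a Paracoccus enzyme. Together they encode the pathway from farnesyl diphosphate through phytoene, lycopene and beta-carotene to the pigment canthaxanthin. A short crtZ remnant and a lambda t0 terminator follow the cluster. The record does not state the operon's function or its promoter. In Golden Gate cloning sites, a pigment operon like this usually serves as a visual dropout marker, so that colonies lose colour when assembled inserts replace it. A T7 promoter, a lacZα fragment and an M13 origin fragment lie upstream, and small lacI and RSF origin fragments are also annotated; these are probably backbone or design remnants. The Type IIS sites themselves are not annotated in the feature table. The module is meant to be combined with other BEVA parts, not used as an expression vector itself.
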