Features (pLannotate 1.2.2; 15 found; start..end, strand, type, name):
      3..134     -  rep_origin     M13 ori (fragment): M13 bacteriophage origin of replication; arrow indicates direction of (+) strand synthesis
    155..311     -  CDS            lacZα (fragment): LacZα fragment of β-galactosidase; lacZ fragment
    320..338     +  promoter       T7 promoter: promoter for bacteriophage T7 RNA polymerase
    650..1555    +  CDS            crtE: CRTE_PANAN - Protein inferred from homology: Swiss-Prot protein existence level 3. Catalyzes the condensation of farnesyl diphosphate (FPP) and isopentenyl diphosphate (IPP) to yield geranylgeranyl diphosphate (GGPP) needed for biosynthesis of carotenoids and diterpenes. From Pantoea ananas (Erwinia uredovora).
   1568..2293    +  CDS            crtW: CRTW_PARSN - Protein predicted: Swiss-Prot protein existence level 4. Converts beta-carotene to canthaxanthin via echinenone. From Paracoccus sp. (strain N81106 / MBIC 01143) (Agrobacterium aurantiacum).
   2318..3463    +  CDS            crtY: CRTY_PANAN - Experimental evidence at protein level: Swiss-Prot protein existence level 1. Catalyzes the double cyclization reaction which converts lycopene to beta-carotene. From Pantoea ananas (Erwinia uredovora).
   3478..4953    +  CDS            crtI: CRTI_PANAN - Experimental evidence at protein level: Swiss-Prot protein existence level 1. Converts 15-cis-phytoene into all-trans-lycopene via the intermediary of all-trans-phytofluene, all-trans-zeta-carotene and all- trans-neurosporene, by the introduction of four double bonds. From Pantoea ananas (Erwinia uredovora).
   4953..5879    +  CDS            crtB: CRTB_PANAN - Experimental evidence at protein level: Swiss-Prot protein existence level 1. Involved in the biosynthesis of carotenoids. Catalyzes the condensation of two molecules of geranylgeranyl diphosphate (GGPP) to give prephytoene diphosphate (PPPP) and the subsequent rearrangement of the cyclopropylcarbinyl intermediate to yield the 15-cis-phytoene isomer. From Pantoea ananas (Erwinia uredovora).
   5863..5991    -  CDS            crtZ (fragment): CRTZ_PARS1 - Protein inferred from homology: Swiss-Prot protein existence level 3. Catalyzes the hydroxylation reaction from beta-carotene to zeaxanthin via beta-cryptoxanthin. From Paracoccus sp. (strain PC1) (Alcaligenes sp. (strain PC1)).
   6019..6113    +  terminator     lambda t0 terminator: transcription terminator from phage lambda
   6168..6215    -  CDS            lacI (fragment): lac repressor; lacI; The lac repressor binds to the lac operator to inhibit transcription in E. coli. This inhibition can be relieved by adding lactose or isopropyl-β-D-thiogalactopyranoside (IPTG).
   6252..6292    -  rep_origin     RSF ori (fragment): Plasmids containing the RSF 1030 origin of replication can be propagated in E. coli cells that contain additional plasmids with compatible origins.
   6370..6958    -  rep_origin     ori: high-copy-number ColE1/pMB1/pBR322/pUC origin of replication
   7135..7923    -  CDS            aadA: S3AD_ECOLX - Experimental evidence at protein level: Swiss-Prot protein existence level 1. Mediates bacterial resistance to the antibiotics streptomycin and spectinomycin. From Escherichia coli.
   8143..8247    -  promoter       AmpR promoter: bla
>Addgene plasmid #113981 | pOGG006 | addgene full sequence | sequence record 223372 | Addgene NGS Result
CTAAATTGTAAGCGTTAATATTTTGTTAAAATTCGCGTTAAATTTTTGTTAAATCAGCTCATTTTTTAAC
CAATAGGCCGAAATCGGCAAAATCCCTTATAAATCAAAAGAATAGACCGAGATAGGGTTGAGTGGCCGCT
ACAGGGCGCTCCCATTCGCCATTCAGGCTGCGCAACTGTTGGGAAGGGCGTTTCGGTGCGGGCCTCTTCG
CTATTACGCCAGCTGGCGAAAGGGGGATGTGCTGCAAGGCGATTAAGTTGGGTAACGCCAGGGTTTTCCC
AGTCACGACGTTGTAAAACGACGGCCAGTGAGCGCGACGTAATACGACTCACTATAGGGCGAATTGAGTG
AAGGCCGTCAAGGCCTAGGCGCGCCACACTCTGTGCGTCTCATGCCTGCCTTGTCTTCTGGTCGACTCGA
CGGAGGGTACCGCACGGTCTGCCAATCCGACGGAGGTTTATGAATTTTCCACCTTTTCCACAAGCTCAAC
TAGTATTAACGATGTGGATTTAGCAAAAAAAACCTGTAACCCTAAATGTAAAATAACGGGTAAGCCTGCC
AACCATGTTATGGCAGATTAAGCGTCTTTTTGAAGGGCACCGCATCTTTCGCGTTGCCGTAAATGTATCC
GTTTATAAGGACAGCCCGAATGACGGTCTGCGCAAAAAAACACGTTCATCTCACTCGCGATGCTGCGGAG
CAGTTACTGGCTGATATTGATCGACGCCTTGATCAGTTATTGCCCGTGGAGGGAGAACGGGATGTTGTGG
GTGCCGCGATGCGTGAAGGTGCGCTGGCACCGGGAAAACGTATTCGCCCCATGTTGCTGTTGCTGACCGC
CCGCGATCTGGGTTGCGCTGTCAGCCATGACGGATTACTGGATTTGGCCTGTGCGGTGGAAATGGTCCAC
GCGGCTTCGCTGATCCTTGACGATATGCCCTGCATGGACGATGCGAAGCTGCGGCGCGGACGCCCTACCA
TTCATTCTCATTACGGAGAGCATGTGGCAATACTGGCGGCGGTTGCCTTGCTGAGTAAAGCCTTTGGCGT
AATTGCCGATGCAGATGGCCTCACGCCGCTGGCAAAAAATCGGGCGGTTTCTGAACTGTCAAACGCCATC
GGCATGCAAGGATTGGTTCAGGGTCAGTTCAAGGATCTGTCTGAAGGGGATAAGCCGCGCAGCGCTGAAG
CTATTTTGATGACGAATCACTTTAAAACCAGCACGCTGTTTTGTGCCTCCATGCAGATGGCCTCGATTGT
TGCGAATGCCTCCAGCGAAGCGCGTGATTGCCTGCATCGTTTTTCACTTGATCTTGGTCAGGCATTTCAA
CTGCTGGACGATTTGACCGATGGCATGACCGACACCGGTAAGGATAGCAATCAGGACGCCGGTAAATCGA
CGCTGGTCAATCTGTTAGGCCCGAGGGCGGTTGAAGAACGTCTGAGACAACATCTTCAGCTTGCCAGTGA
GCATCTCTCTGCGGCCTGCCAACACGGGCACGCCACTCAACATTTTATTCAGGCCTGGTTTGACAAAAAA
CTCGCTGCCGTCAGTTAAGGATGCTGCATGAGCGCACATGCCCTGCCCAAGGCAGATCTGACCGCCACCA
GCCTGATCGTATCGGGCGGCATCATCGCCGCTTGGCTGGCCCTGCATGTGCATGCGCTGTGGTTTCTGGA
CGCAGCGGCGCATCCCATCCTGGCGATCGCAAATTTCCTGGGGCTGACCTGGCTGTCGGTCGGATTGTTC
ATCATCGCGCATGACGCGATGCACGGGTCGGTGGTGCCGGGGCGTCCGCGCGCCAATGCGGCGATGGGCC
AGCTTGTCCTGTGGCTGTATGCCGGATTTTCGTGGCGCAAGATGATCGTCAAGCACATGGCCCATCACCG
CCATGCCGGAACCGACGACGACCCCGATTTCGACCATGGCGGCCCGGTCCGCTGGTACGCCCGCTTCATC
GGCACCTATTTCGGCTGGCGCGAGGGGCTGCTTCTGCCCGTCATCGTGACGGTCTATGCGCTGATCCTTG
GGGATCGCTGGATGTACGTGGTATTCTGGCCGCTGCCGTCGATCCTGGCGTCGATCCAGCTGTTCGTGTT
CGGCACCTGGCTGCCGCACCGCCCCGGCCACGACGCGTTCCCGGACCGCCACAATGCGCGGTCGTCGCGG
ATCAGCGACCCCGTGTCGCTGCTGACCTGTTTTCACTTTGGCGGTTATCATCACGAACACCACCTGCACC
CGACGGTGCCGTGGTGGCGCCTGCCCAGCACCCGCACCAAGGGGGACACCGCATGAGTGACTTAAGTGGG
AGCGGCTATGCAACCGCATTATGATCTGATTCTCGTGGGGGCTGGACTCGCGAATGGCCTTATCGCCCTG
CGACTTCAGCAGCAGCAACCTGATATGCGTATTTTGCTTATCGACGCCGCACCCCAGGCGGGCGGGAATC
ATACGTGGTCATTTCACCACGATGATTTGACTGAGAGCCAACATCGTTGGATAGCTCCGCTGGTGGTTCA
TCACTGGCCCGACTATCAGGTACGCTTTCCCACACGCCGTCGTAAGCTGAACAGCGGCTACTTTTGTATT
ACTTCTCAGCGTTTCGCTGAGGTTTTACAGCGACAGTTTGGCCCGCACTTGTGGATGGATACCGCGGTCG
CAGAGGTTAATGCGGAATCTGTTCGGTTGAAAAAGGGTCAGGTTATCGGTGCCCGCGCGGTGATTGACGG
GCGGGGTTATGCGGCAAATTCAGCACTGAGCGTGGGCTTCCAGGCGTTTATTGGCCAGGAATGGCGATTG
AGCCACCCGCATGGTTTATCATCTCCCATTATCATGGATGCCACGGTCGATCAGCAAAATGGTTATCGCT
TCGTGTACAGCCTGCCGCTCTCGCCGACCAGATTGTTAATTGAAGATACGCACTATATTGATAATGCGAC
ATTAGATCCTGAATGCGCGCGGCAAAATATTTGCGACTATGCCGCGCAACAGGGTTGGCAGCTTCAGACA
CTGCTGCGAGAAGAACAGGGCGCCTTACCCATTACTCTGTCGGGCAATGCCGACGCATTCTGGCAGCAGC
GCCCCCTGGCCTGTAGTGGATTACGTGCCGGTCTGTTCCATCCTACCACCGGCTATTCACTGCCGCTGGC
GGTTGCCGTGGCCGACCGCCTGAGTGCACTTGATGTCTTTACGTCGGCCTCAATTCACCATGCCATTACG
CATTTTGCCCGCGAGCGCTGGCAGCAGCAGGGCTTTTTCCGCATGCTGAATCGCATGCTGTTTTTAGCCG
GACCCGCCGATTCACGCTGGCGGGTTATGCAGCGTTTTTATGGTTTACCTGAAGATTTAATTGCCCGTTT
TTATGCGGGAAAACTCACGCTGACCGATCGGCTACGTATTCTGAGCGGCAAGCCGCCTGTTCCGGTATTA
GCAGCATTGCAAGCCATTATGACGACTCATCGTTAAAGAGCGACTACATGAAACCAACTACGGTAATTGG
TGCAGGCTTCGGTGGCCTGGCACTGGCAATTCGTCTACAAGCTGCGGGGATCCCCGTCTTACTGCTTGAA
CAACGTGATAAACCCGGCGGTCGGGCTTATGTCTACGAGGATCAGGGGTTTACCTTTGATGCAGGCCCGA
CGGTTATCACCGATCCCAGTGCCATTGAAGAACTGTTTGCACTGGCAGGAAAACAGTTAAAAGAGTATGT
CGAACTGCTGCCGGTTACGCCGTTTTACCGCCTGTGTTGGGAGTCAGGGAAGGTCTTTAATTACGATAAC
GATCAAACCCGGCTCGAAGCGCAGATTCAGCAGTTTAATCCCCGCGATGTCGAAGGTTATCGTCAGTTTC
TGGACTATTCACGCGCGGTGTTTAAAGAAGGCTATCTAAAGCTCGGTACTGTCCCTTTTTTATCGTTCAG
AGACATGCTTCGCGCCGCACCTCAACTGGCGAAACTGCAGGCATGGAGAAGCGTTTACAGTAAGGTTGCC
AGTTACATCGAAGATGAACATCTGCGCCAGGCGTTTTCTTTCCACTCGCTGTTGGTGGGCGGCAATCCCT
TCGCCACCTCATCCATTTATACGTTGATACACGCGCTGGAGCGTGAGTGGGGCGTCTGGTTTCCGCGTGG
CGGCACCGGCGCATTAGTTCAGGGGATGATAAAGCTGTTTCAGGATCTGGGTGGCGAAGTCGTGTTAAAC
GCCAGAGTCAGCCATATGGAAACGACAGGAAACAAGATTGAAGCCGTGCATTTAGAGGACGGTCGCAGGT
TCCTGACGCAAGCCGTCGCGTCAAATGCAGATGTGGTTCATACCTATCGCGACCTGTTAAGCCAGCACCC
TGCCGCGGTTAAGCAGTCCAACAAACTGCAGACTAAGCGCATGAGTAACTCTCTGTTTGTGCTCTATTTT
GGTTTGAATCACCATCATGATCAGCTCGCGCATCACACGGTTTGTTTCGGCCCGCGTTACCGCGAGCTGA
TTGACGAAATTTTTAATCATGATGGCCTCGCAGAGGACTTCTCACTTTATCTGCACGCGCCCTGTGTCAC
GGATTCGTCACTGGCGCCTGAAGGTTGCGGCAGTTACTATGTGTTGGCGCCGGTGCCGCATTTAGGCACC
GCGAACCTCGACTGGACGGTTGAGGGGCCAAAACTACGCGACCGTATTTTTGCGTACCTTGAGCAGCATT
ACATGCCTGGCTTACGGAGTCAGCTGGTCACGCACCGGATGTTTACGCCGTTTGATTTTCGCGACCAGCT
TAATGCCTATCATGGCTCAGCCTTTTCTGTGGAGCCCGTTCTTACCCAGAGCGCCTGGTTTCGGCCGCAT
AACCGCGATAAAACCATTACTAATCTCTACCTGGTCGGCGCAGGCACGCATCCCGGCGCAGGCATTCCTG
GCGTCATCGGCTCGGCAAAAGCGACAGCAGGTTTGATGCTGGAGGATCTGATTTGAATAATCCGTCGTTA
CTCAATCATGCGGTCGAAACGATGGCAGTTGGCTCGAAAAGTTTTGCGACAGCCTCAAAGTTATTTGATG
CAAAAACCCGGCGCAGCGTACTGATGCTCTACGCCTGGTGCCGCCATTGTGACGATGTTATTGACGATCA
GACGCTGGGCTTTCAGGCCCGGCAGCCTGCCTTACAAACGCCCGAACAACGTCTGATGCAACTTGAGATG
AAAACGCGCCAGGCCTATGCAGGATCGCAGATGCACGAACCGGCGTTTGCGGCTTTTCAGGAAGTGGCTA
TGGCTCATGATATCGCCCCGGCTTACGCGTTTGATCATCTGGAAGGCTTCGCCATGGATGTACGCGAAGC
GCAATACAGCCAACTGGATGATACGCTGCGCTATTGCTATCACGTTGCAGGCGTTGTCGGCTTGATGATG
GCGCAAATCATGGGCGTGCGGGATAACGCCACGCTGGACCGCGCCTGTGACCTTGGGCTGGCATTTCAGT
TGACCAATATTGCTCGCGATATTGTGGACGATGCGCATGCGGGCCGCTGTTATCTGCCGGCAAGCTGGCT
GGAGCATGAAGGTCTGAACAAAGAGAATTATGCGGCACCTGAAAACCGTCAGGCGCTGAGCCGTATCGCC
CGTCGTTTGGTGCAGGAAGCAGAACCTTACTATTTGTCTGCCACAGCCGGCCTGGCAGGGTTGCCCCTGC
GTTCCGCCTGGGCAATCGCTACGGCGAAGCAGGTTTACCGGAAAATAGGTGTCAAAGTTGAACAGGCCGG
TCAGCAAGCCTGGGATCAGCGGCAGTCAACGACCACGCCCGAAAAATTAACGCTGCTGCTGGCCGCCTCT
GGTCAGGCCCTTACTTCCCGGATGCGGGCTCATCCTCCCCGCCCTGCGCATCTCTGGCAGCGCCCGCTCT
AGCGCCATGTCTTTCCCGGAGCGTCGCCTGAAGTTTTGACAGGGGCGGCGCATAGAGGAAGCCAAAAGAA
ACACAACCTTCTTTGCCCCTGACGGCGTGATGCATACGCTGGCGATTAGCACGAAGACAAGGGACTTGGA
CTCCTGTTGATAGATCCAGTAATGACCTCAGAACTCCATCTGGATTTGTTCAGAACGCTCGGTTGCCGCC
GGGCGTTTTTTATTGGTGAGAATCCAGGCAATGAGACGCACGAAGTGATTAATTAACTGGCCTCATGGGC
CTTCACTTCACTGCCCGCTTTCCAGTCGGGAAACCTGTCGTGCCAGCTGCATTAACATGGTCATAGCTGT
TTCCTTGCGTATTGGGCGCTCTCCGCTTCCTCGCTCACTGACTCGCTGCGCTCGGTCGTTCGGGTAAAGC
CTGGGGTGCCTAATGAGCAAAAGGCCAGCAAAAGGCCAGGAACCGTAAAAAGGCCGCGTTGCTGGCGTTT
TTCCATAGGCTCCGCCCCCCTGACGAGCATCACAAAAATCGACGCTCAAGTCAGAGGTGGCGAAACCCGA
CAGGACTATAAAGATACCAGGCGTTTCCCCCTGGAAGCTCCCTCGTGCGCTCTCCTGTTCCGACCCTGCC
GCTTACCGGATACCTGTCCGCCTTTCTCCCTTCGGGAAGCGTGGCGCTTTCTCATAGCTCACGCTGTAGG
TATCTCAGTTCGGTGTAGGTCGTTCGCTCCAAGCTGGGCTGTGTGCACGAACCCCCCGTTCAGCCCGACC
GCTGCGCCTTATCCGGTAACTATCGTCTTGAGTCCAACCCGGTAAGACACGACTTATCGCCACTGGCAGC
AGCCACTGGTAACAGGATTAGCAGAGCGAGGTATGTAGGCGGTGCTACAGAGTTCTTGAAGTGGTGGCCT
AACTACGGCTACACTAGAAGAACAGTATTTGGTATCTGCGCTCTGCTGAAGCCAGTTACCTTCGGAAAAA
GAGTTGGTAGCTCTTGATCCGGCAAACAAACCACCGCTGGTAGCGGTGGTTTTTTTGTTTGCAAGCAGCA
GATTACGCGCAGAAAAAAAGGATCTCAAGAAGATCCTTTGATCTTTTCTACGGGGTCTGACGCTCAGTGG
AACGAAAACTCACGTTAAGGGATTTTGGTCATGAGATTATCAAAAAGGATCTTCACCTAGATCCTTTTAA
ATTAAAAATGAAGTTTTAAATCAATCTAAAGTATATATGAGTAAACTTGGTCTGACAGTTATTATTTACC
CACCACTTTGGTAATTTCGCCTTTCACGTAATGCACAAATTCTTCCAGCTGATCCGCACGGCTGGCCAGA
CGATCTTCTTCCTGGCCCAGATACGCCTGACGCGCTTCCAGAATCACCGGCTGATACTGCGCCGGCAGAC
GTTCCATGGCCCAATCCGCCGCCACATCTTTCGGCGCAATTTTGCCGGTCACCGCGCTATACCAAATACG
GCTCAGGGTCAGCACCACGTTGCGTTCATCACCCGCCCAATCCGGCGGGCTGTTCCACAGGGTCAGGGTT
TCGTTCAGCGCTTCAAACAGGTCCTGTTCCGGCACCGGATCAAACAGTTCTTCCGCTGCCGGACCAACCA
GCGCCACGCTATGTTCACGCGCTTTGGTCAGCAGAATGGCCAGATCGATATCAATGGTCGCCGGTTCAAA
AATGCCGGCCAGAATATCGTTACGCTGCCATTCGCCAAACTGCAGCTCACGTTTCGCCGGATAACGCCAC
GGAATAATGTCATCATGCACCACGATGGTCACTTCCACCGCACGCAGAATTTCGCTTTCACCCGGGCTCG
CGCTGGTTTCCAGCAGATCGTTAATCAGCGCACGACGGGTGGTTTCATCCAGACGCACGGTCACGGTCAC
CAGCAGATCAATATCGCTATGCGGTTTCAGGCCGCCATCCACCGCGCTGCCATACAGATGCACGGCCAGC
AGGGTCGGTTCCAGATGACGTTCAATCACGCCCACCACTTCAGACAGCTGGGTGCTCACTTCCGCAATCA
CCGCTTCACGCATAATGTTCAGTTTGGTTTTCGGACGGCTGCCCTGCTGGGTCACATCGTTGCTGCTCCA
CAGCATCAGGCAACGGCCCACCGCATAACGCGCCTGCTGTTTGCTCGCACGCGGCATGCTCTGCACGCCA
AAAAAGCAATCATAGCACGCCATAAACACCGCCACCGCACCATTACCGCCGCTACGTTCGGTCAGGGTAC
GGCTCCAATTACGGCTACGCATACTCTTCCTTTTTCAATATTATTGAAGCATTTATCAGGGTTATTGTCT
CATGAGCGGATACATATTTGAATGTATTTAGAAAAATAAACAAATAGGGGTTCCGCGCACATTTCCCCGA
AAAGTGCCAC
